>Addgene plasmid #70775 | pFOSGE_COF1C01 | depositor partial sequence | sequence record 126717 | insert
ATGAACTATCAACATTACAGGGCCACAACGCTGGGCAGAACGCTCCAGGACACTTTGGATGAGATGATGG
AGAGGGGCGATATAACCAAGAAGATTGCTAATTTGGTTTTACTAAGATATGACAAGAGCATTTCAACAGC
TCTCAAGGATCATGGCACGAGCAATATGTCCTTTACGGCCGAAAGACTGGAAACCTTTAGATGCTGCGAC
AATGTGTGGACTCTGATCCTAAAGGACGCGGAGTTCCGCGAGGATCAGCATTCCTTGAAGGTCGATGTGG
TCAAAATTGTGGCCTGTCTTGGAACTGACAATGGAAATGAA
