>Addgene plasmid #70775 | pFOSGE_COF1C01 | addgene partial sequence | sequence record 130810 | M13-F20 5'-TGTAAAACGACGGCCAGT-3'
TGATTTTATTTTGACTGATAGTGACCTGTTCGTTGCAACAAATTGATGAGCAATGCTTTTTTATAATGCC
AACTTTGTACAAAAAAGCAGGCTTCATGAACTATCAACATTACAGGGCCACAACGCTGGGCAGAACGCTC
CAGGACACTTTGGATGAGATGATGGAGAGGGGCGATATAACCAAGAAGATTGCTAATTTGGTTTTACTAA
GATATGACAAGAGCATTTCAACAGCTCTCAAGGATCATGGCACGAGCAATATGTCCTTTACGGCCGAAAG
ACTGGAAACCTTTAGATGCTGCGACAATGTGTGGACTCTGATCCTAAAGGACGCGGAGTTCCGCGAGGAT
CAGCATTCCTTGAAGGTCGATGTGGTCAAAATTGTGGCCTGTCTTGGAACTGACAATGGAAATGAAGACC
CAGCTTTCTTGTACAAAGTTGGCATTATAAGAAAGCATTGCTTATCAATTTGTTGCAACGAACAGGTCAC
TATCAGTCAAAATAAAATCATTATTTGCCATC
