>Addgene plasmid #70775 | pFOSGE_COF1C01 | addgene partial sequence | sequence record 130811 | M13-Rev 5'-CAGGAAACAGCTATGACC-3'
TCAGCTGGATGGCAAATAATGATTTTATTTTGACTGATAGTGACCTGTTCGTTGCAACAAATTGATAAGC
AATGCTTTCTTATAATGCCAACTTTGTACAAGAAAGCTGGGTCTTCATTTCCATTGTCAGTTCCAAGACA
GGCCACAATTTTGACCACATCGACCTTCAAGGAATGCTGATCCTCGCGGAACTCCGCGTCCTTTAGGATC
AGAGTCCACACATTGTCGCAGCATCTAAAGGTTTCCAGTCTTTCGGCCGTAAAGGACATATTGCTCGTGC
CATGATCCTTGAGAGCTGTTGAAATGCTCTTGTCATATCTTAGTAAAACCAAATTAGCAATCTTCTTGGT
TATATCGCCCCTCTCCATCATCTCATCCAAAGTGTCCTGGAGCGTTCTGCCCAGCGTTGTGGCCCTGTAA
TGTTGATAGTTCATGAAGCCTGCTTTTTTGTACAAAGTTGGCATTATAAAAAAGCATTGCTCATCAATTT
GTTGCAACGAACAGGTCACTATCAGTCAAAATAAAATCATTATTTGG
