[The description below was written by a language model from this plasmid's Addgene catalogue record.]
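Description:
pFOSGE_COF1C01 is a Gateway entry clone built on the Invitrogen pDONR221 donor backbone and carrying the Drosophila melanogaster gene TfIIA-S-2 (also annotated as CG11639, FBgn0040338; transcript FBtr0070184) as a 321 bp insert. It is a bacterial cloning plasmid rather than an expression vector: it is maintained at high copy number in standard E. coli cloning strains such as DH5alpha and is selected with kanamycin. The insert was introduced by Gateway cloning. In a pDONR221-derived entry clone, this normally means that a BP recombination has replaced the donor vector's counter-selectable cassette with the gene of interest, leaving it flanked by attL recombination sites. No feature table is provided, so the exact site arrangement, and whether the insert retains a stop codon, cannot be confirmed. M13 forward and reverse primer sites flanking the insert are listed for sequence verification.

No promoter, tag or reporter for the insert is recorded, as expected for an entry clone, which serves as a shuttle. An LR recombination reaction can move the TfIIA-S-2 sequence in a defined orientation and reading frame into any compatible Gateway destination vector, which then supplies the promoter, fusion partners and host-specific elements. By its name, TfIIA-S-2 is a small-subunit TFIIA-type general transcription factor gene. The associated publication concerns the context-dependent regulatory functions of transcriptional regulators, suggesting that this clone belongs to a larger collection of fly transcription factor and cofactor clones made for such functional assays, although the stated purpose is simply "Gateway entry clone".
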