Addgene plasmid #70775: pFOSGE_COF1C01
Purpose: Gateway entry clone
Depositing lab: Alexander Stark. Depositing organization: Research Institute of Molecular Pathology (IMP). Publication: Transcriptional regulators form diverse groups with context-dependent regulatory functions. Stampfel G, Kazmar T, Frank O, Wienerroither S, Reiter F, Stark A. Nature. 2015 Nov 9. doi: 10.1038/nature15545. PubMed 26550828.
Backbone
  Vector backbone: pDONR221
  Backbone manufacturer: Invitrogen
  Backbone size w/o insert (bp): 4762
  Vector type: Gateway entry vector
Growth in bacteria
  Bacterial resistance: Kanamycin, 50 μg/mL
  Growth temperature: 37°C
  Growth strain: DH5alpha
  Copy number: High Copy
Gene/Insert
  Gene/Insert name: TfIIA-S-2 (alt names: FBgn0040338; CG11639, FBtr0070184)
  Species: D. melanogaster (fly)
  Insert size (bp): 321
  Entrez Gene: TfIIA-S-2 (a.k.a. CG11639, Dmel\CG11639, EG:BACR7A4.7, TFIIA, tfiia-s-2)
  Cloning method: Gateway Cloning
  Sequencing primers: 5′ M13-F20; 3′ M13R
Terms and licenses: Academic/Nonprofit Terms; Industry Terms: Not Available to Industry
How to cite: pFOSGE_COF1C01 was a gift from Alexander Stark (Addgene plasmid # 70775 ; http://n2t.net/addgene:70775 ; RRID:Addgene_70775)
